>Addgene plasmid #194269 | TDP-43 _CTD_6F→A | addgene full sequence | sequence record 381053 | Addgene NGS Result
GCTTACAGACAAGCTGTGACCGTCTCCGGGAGCTGCATGTGTCAGAGGTTTTCACCGTCATCACCGAAAC
GCGCGAGGCAGCTGCGGTAAAGCTCATCAGCGTGGTCGTGAAGCGATTCACAGATGTCTGCCTGTTCATC
CGCGTCCAGCTCGTTGAGTTTCTCCAGAAGCGTTAATGTCTGGCTTCTGATAAAGCGGGCCATGTTAAGG
GCGGTTTTTTCCTGTTTGGTCACTGATGCCTCCGTGTAAGGGGGATTTCTGTTCATGGGGGTAATGATAC
CGATGAAACGAGAGAGGATGCTCACGATACGGGTTACTGATGATGAACATGCCCGGTTACTGGAACGTTG
TGAGGGTAAACAACTGGCGGTATGGATGCGGCGGGACCAGAGAAAAATCACTCAGGGTCAATGCCAGCGC
TTCGTTAATACAGATGTAGGTGTTCCACAGGGTAGCCAGCAGCATCCTGCGATGCAGATCCGGAACATAA
TGGTGCAGGGCGCTGACTTCCGCGTTTCCAGACTTTACGAAACACGGAAACCGAAGACCATTCATGTTGT
TGCTCAGGTCGCAGACGTTTTGCAGCAGCAGTCGCTTCACGTTCGCTCGCGTATCGGTGATTCATTCTGC
TAACCAGTAAGGCAACCCCGCCAGCCTAGCCGGGTCCTCAACGACAGGAGCACGATCATGCGCACCCGTG
GGGCCGCCATGCCGGCGATAATGGCCTGCTTCTCGCCGAAACGTTTGGTGGCGGGACCAGTGACGAAGGC
TTGAGCGAGGGCGTGCAAGATTCCGAATACCGCAAGCGACAGGCCGATCATCGTCGCGCTCCAGCGAAAG
CGGTCCTCGCCGAAAATGACCCAGAGCGCTGCCGGCACCTGTCCTACGAGTTGCATGATAAAGAAGACAG
TCATAAGTGCGGCGACGATAGTCATGCCCCGCGCCCACCGGAAGGAGCTGACTGGGTTGAAGGCTCTCAA
GGGCATCGGTCGAGATCCCGGTGCCTAATGAGTGAGCTAACTTACATTAATTGCGTTGCGCTCACTGCCC
GCTTTCCAGTCGGGAAACCTGTCGTGCCAGCTGCATTAATGAATCGGCCAACGCGCGGGGAGAGGCGGTT
TGCGTATTGGGCGCCAGGGTGGTTTTTCTTTTCACCAGTGAGACGGGCAACAGCTGATTGCCCTTCACCG
CCTGGCCCTGAGAGAGTTGCAGCAAGCGGTCCACGCTGGTTTGCCCCAGCAGGCGAAAATCCTGTTTGAT
GGTGGTTAACGGCGGGATATAACATGAGCTGTCTTCGGTATCGTCGTATCCCACTACCGAGATATCCGCA
CCAACGCGCAGCCCGGACTCGGTAATGGCGCGCATTGCGCCCAGCGCCATCTGATCGTTGGCAACCAGCA
TCGCAGTGGGAACGATGCCCTCATTCAGCATTTGCATGGTTTGTTGAAAACCGGACATGGCACTCCAGTC
GCCTTCCCGTTCCGCTATCGGCTGAATTTGATTGCGAGTGAGATATTTATGCCAGCCAGCCAGACGCAGA
CGCGCCGAGACAGAACTTAATGGGCCCGCTAACAGCGCGATTTGCTGGTGACCCAATGCGACCAGATGCT
CCACGCCCAGTCGCGTACCGTCTTCATGGGAGAAAATAATACTGTTGATGGGTGTCTGGTCAGAGACATC
AAGAAATAACGCCGGAACATTAGTGCAGGCAGCTTCCACAGCAATGGCATCCTGGTCATCCAGCGGATAG
TTAATGATCAGCCCACTGACGCGTTGCGCGAGAAGATTGTGCACCGCCGCTTTACAGGCTTCGACGCCGC
TTCGTTCTACCATCGACACCACCACGCTGGCACCCAGTTGATCGGCGCGAGATTTAATCGCCGCGACAAT
TTGCGACGGCGCGTGCAGGGCCAGACTGGAGGTGGCAACGCCAATCAGCAACGACTGTTTGCCCGCCAGT
TGTTGTGCCACGCGGTTGGGAATGTAATTCAGCTCCGCCATCGCCGCTTCCACTTTTTCCCGCGTTTTCG
CAGAAACGTGGCTGGCCTGGTTCACCACGCGGGAAACGGTCTGATAAGAGACACCGGCATACTCTGCGAC
ATCGTATAACGTTACTGGTTTCACATTCACCACCCTGAATTGACTCTCTTCCGGGCGCTATCATGCCATA
CCGCGAAAGGTTTTGCGCCATTCGATGGTGTCCGGGATCTCGACGCTCTCCCTTATGCGACTCCTGCATT
AGGAAGCAGCCCAGTAGTAGGTTGAGGCCGTTGAGCACCGCCGCCGCAAGGAATGGTGCATGCAAGGAGA
TGGCGCCCAACAGTCCCCCGGCCACGGGGCCTGCCACCATACCCACGCCGAAACAAGCGCTCATGAGCCC
GAAGTGGCGAGCCCGATCTTCCCCATCGGTGATGTCGGCGATATAGGCGCCAGCAACCGCACCTGTGGCG
CCGGTGATGCCGGCCACGATGCGTCCGGCGTAGAGGATCGAGATCTCGATCCCGCGAAATTAATACGACT
CACTATAGGGGAATTGTGAGCGGATAACAATTCCCCTCTAGAAATAATTTTGTTTAACTTTAAGAAGGAG
ATATACCATGGGCTCTGATAAAATTCATCATCATCATCATCACGAAAATCTTTATTTTCAAGGTCATATG
AACCGTCAACTGGAGCGTAGCGGTCGTGCGGGTGGCAACCCGGGTGGCGCGGGTAACCAAGGTGGCGCGG
GTAACAGCCGTGGTGGCGGTGCGGGTCTGGGTAACAACCAGGGTAGCAACATGGGCGGTGGCATGAACTT
CGGTGCGTTTAGCATTAACCCGGCGATGATGGCGGCGGCGCAGGCGGCGCTGCAAAGCAGCTGGGGCATG
ATGGGTATGCTGGCGAGCCAGCAAAACCAAAGCGGCCCGAGCGGTAACAACCAGAACCAAGGCAACATGC
AGCGTGAACCGAACCAAGCGGCGGGTAGCGGCAACAACAGCTACAGCGGCAGCAACAGCGGTGCGGCGAT
TGGTTGGGGCAGCGCGAGCAACGCGGGTAGCGGTAGCGGTGCGAACGGTGGCGCGGGTAGCAGCATGGAC
AGCAAGAGCAGCGGCTGGGGCATGTAACTCGAGCACCACCACCACCACCACTGAGATCCGGCTGCTAACA
AAGCCCGAAAGGAAGCTGAGTTGGCTGCTGCCACCGCTGAGCAATAACTAGCATAACCCCTTGGGGCCTC
TAAACGGGTCTTGAGGGGTTTTTTGCTGAAAGGAGGAACTATATCCGGATTGGCGAATGGG
[124 nt withheld, positions 3282-3405]
C
[91 nt withheld, positions 3407-3497]
A
[49 nt withheld, positions 3499-3547]
CCTTTGACGTTGGAGTCCACGTTCTTT
[37 nt withheld, positions 3575-3611]
ACCCTATCTCGGTCTATTCTTTTGATTTATAAGGGATTTTGCCGATTTCGGCCTATTGGTTAAAAAATGA
GCTGATTTAACAAAAATTTAACGCGAATTTTAACAAAATATTAACGCTTACAATTTAGGTGGCACTTTTC
GGGGAAATGTGCGCGGAACCCCTATTTGTTTATTTTTCTAAATACATTCAAATATGTATCCGCTCATGAA
TTAATTCTTAGAAAAACTCATCGAGCATCAAATGAAACTGCAATTTATTCATATCAGGATTATCAATACC
ATATTTTTGAAAAAGCCGTTTCTGTAATGAAGGAGAAAACTCACCGAGGCAGTTCCATAGGATGGCAAGA
TCCTGGTATCGGTCTGCGATTCCGACTCGTCCAACATCAATACAACCTATTAATTTCCCCTCGTCAAAAA
TAAGGTTATCAAGTGAGAAATCACCATGAGTGACGACTGAATCCGGTGAGAATGGCAAAAGTTTATGCAT
TTCTTTCCAGACTTGTTCAACAGGCCAGCCATTACGCTCGTCATCAAAATCACTCGCATCAACCAAACCG
TTATTCATTCGTGATTGCGCCTGAGCGAGACGAAATACGCGATCGCTGTTAAAAGGACAATTACAAACAG
GAATCGAATGCAACCGGCGCAGGAACACTGCCAGCGCATCAACAATATTTTCACCTGAATCAGGATATTC
TTCTAATACCTGGAATGCTGTTTTCCCGGGGATCGCAGTGGTGAGTAACCATGCATCATCAGGAGTACGG
ATAAAATGCTTGATGGTCGGAAGAGGCATAAATTCCGTCAGCCAGTTTAGTCTGACCATCTCATCTGTAA
CATCATTGGCAACGCTACCTTTGCCATGTTTCAGAAACAACTCTGGCGCATCGGGCTTCCCATACAATCG
ATAGATTGTCGCACCTGATTGCCCGACATTATCGCGAGCCCATTTATACCCATATAAATCAGCATCCATG
TTGGAATTTAATCGCGGCCTAGAGCAAGACGTTTCCCGTTGAATATGGCTCATAACACCCCTTGTATTAC
TGTTTATGTAAGCAGACAGTTTTATTGTTCATGACCAAAATCCCTTAACGTGAGTTTTCGTTCCACTGAG
CGTCAGACCCCGTAGAAAAGATCAAAGGATCTTCTTGAGATCCTTTTTTTCTGCGCGTAATCTGCTGCTT
GCAAACAAAAAAACCACCGCTACCAGCGGTGGTTTGTTTGCCGGATCAAGAGCTACCAACTCTTTTTCCG
AAGGTAACTGGCTTCAGCAGAGCGCAGATACCAAATACTGTCCTTCTAGTGTAGCCGTAGTTAGGCCACC
ACTTCAAGAACTCTGTAGCACCGCCTACATACCTCGCTCTGCTAATCCTGTTACCAGTGGCTGCTGCCAG
TGGCGATAAGTCGTGTCTTACCGGGTTGGACTCAAGACGATAGTTACCGGATAAGGCGCAGCGGTCGGGC
TGAACGGGGGGTTCGTGCACACAGCCCAGCTTGGAGCGAACGACCTACACCGAACTGAGATACCTACAGC
GTGAGCTATGAGAAAGCGCCACGCTTCCCGAAGGGAGAAAGGCGGACAGGTATCCGGTAAGCGGCAGGGT
CGGAACAGGAGAGCGCACGAGGGAGCTTCCAGGGGGAAACGCCTGGTATCTTTATAGTCCTGTCGGGTTT
CGCCACCTCTGACTTGAGCGTCGATTTTTGTGATGCTCGTCAGGGGGGCGGAGCCTATGGAAAAACGCCA
GCAACGCGGCCTTTTTACGGTTCCTGGCCTTTTGCTGGCCTTTTGCTCACATGTTCTTTCCTGCGTTATC
CCCTGATTCTGTGGATAACCGTATTACCGCCTTTGAGTGAGCTGATACCGCTCGCCGCAGCCGAACGACC
GAGCGCAGCGAGTCAGTGAGCGAGGAAGCGGAAGAGCGCCTGATGCGGTATTTTCTCCTTACGCATCTGT
GCGGTATTTCACACCGCAATGGTGCACTCTCAGTACAATCTGCTCTGATGCCGCATAGTTAAGCCAGTAT
ACACTCCGCTATCGCTACGTGACTGGGTCATGGCTGCGCCCCGACACCCGCCAACACCCGCTGACGCGCC
CTGACGGGCTTGTCTGCTCCCGGCATCC
Features (pLannotate 1.2.2; 19 found; start..end, strand, type, name):
     42..233     -  CDS            rop: Rop protein, which maintains plasmids at low copy number; rop
    250..630     +  CDS            YPB1_ECOLX: Protein predicted: Swiss-Prot protein existence level 4. From Escherichia coli.
    702..993     -  CDS            TcR (fragment): tetracycline efflux protein; tet; confers resistance to tetracycline
   1008..1029    -  protein_bind   CAP binding site: CAP binding activates transcription in the presence of cAMP. E. coli catabolite activator protein
   1042..2124    -  CDS            lacI: lac repressor; lacI; The lac repressor binds to the lac operator to inhibit transcription in E. coli. This inhibition can be relieved by adding lactose or isopropyl-β-D-thiogalactopyranoside (IPTG).
   2125..2202    -  promoter       lacI promoter: lacI
   2210..2489    -  CDS            TcR (fragment): tetracycline efflux protein; tet; confers resistance to tetracycline
   2511..2529    +  promoter       T7 promoter: promoter for bacteriophage T7 RNA polymerase
   2530..2554    +  protein_bind   lac operator: The lac repressor binds to the lac operator to inhibit transcription in E. coli. This inhibition can be relieved by adding lactose or isopropyl-β-D-thiogalactopyranoside (IPTG). lac repressor encoded by lacI
   2569..2591    +  RBS            RBS: efficient ribosome binding site from bacteriophage T7 gene 10 (Olins and Rangwala, 1989)
   2595..3104    +  CDS            TARDBP (fragment): TADBP_HUMAN - Also known as TDP43. Experimental evidence at protein level: Swiss-Prot protein existence level 1. RNA-binding protein that is involved in various steps of RNA biogenesis and processing (PubMed:23519609). Preferentially binds, via its two RNA recognition motifs RRM1 and RRM2, to GU-repeats on RNA molecules predominantly localized within long introns and in the 3'UTR of mRNAs (PubMed:23519609, PubMed:24240615, PubMed:24464995). In turn, regulates the splicing of many non-coding and protein-coding RNAs including proteins involved in neuronal survival, as well as mRNAs that encode p
   3114..3131    +  CDS            9xHis (fragment): 9xHis affinity tag
   3141..3190    +  CDS            SET1 (fragment): solubility-enhancement tag derived from T7 phage gene 10B
   3198..3245    +  terminator     T7 terminator: transcription terminator for bacteriophage T7 RNA polymerase
   3282..3710    +  rep_origin     f1 ori (sequence partly withheld): f1 bacteriophage origin of replication; arrow indicates direction of (+) strand synthesis
   3763..3820    +  promoter       AmpR promoter (fragment): bla
   3829..4644    -  CDS            KanR: aminoglycoside phosphotransferase; aph(3')-Ia; confers resistance to kanamycin in bacteria or G418 (Geneticin®) in eukaryotes
   4766..5354    +  rep_origin     ori: high-copy-number ColE1/pMB1/pBR322/pUC origin of replication
   5540..5679    -  misc_feature   bom: basis of mobility region from pBR322
