[The description below was written by a language model from this plasmid's Addgene catalogue record and pLannotate feature annotations shown in this document.]
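Description:
TDP-43 _CTD_6F→A is a bacterial expression plasmid for producing the C-terminal domain of human TDP-43 (TARDBP) carrying six phenylalanine-to-alanine substitutions (F276A, F283A, F289A, F367A, F397A, F401A). The catalogue lists the backbone as pJ411, with kanamycin selection and high-copy propagation in standard cloning strains. The insert is placed under a T7 promoter followed by a lac operator and the phage T7 gene 10 ribosome binding site, and transcription ends at a T7 terminator. A lacI gene with its own promoter supplies the repressor, so expression depends on a host that provides T7 RNA polymerase and is induced with IPTG. The annotated maintenance elements are KanR, a ColE1/pMB1-type origin, the bom mobilisation region, rop and an f1 origin, along with remnant tetracycline-resistance gene fragments typical of pBR322-derived T7 vectors.

The catalogue entry and the sequenced record differ in several respects. The catalogue gives a total size of about 4.45 kb with a 444 bp insert and an N-terminal 6xHis tag. The sequencing result is 5,739 nt, the TARDBP annotation spans about 510 bp, and the only annotated histidine tract lies just downstream of the TARDBP segment, near a short T7 gene 10-derived fragment. The record does not show whether that downstream histidine tract is translated. An N-terminal tag may sit within the start of the annotated coding region, but this cannot be confirmed from the table. The presence of rop also fits poorly with the listed high copy number.

The associated publication concerns phase separation of a disordered, low-complexity domain. The construct therefore likely supplies purified recombinant mutant protein for testing how these aromatic residues contribute to that behaviour, although the record does not describe specific assays.
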