Addgene plasmid #194269: TDP-43 _CTD_6F→A
Purpose: Expresses 6xHis-tagged C-terminal domain of TDP-43 with 6F→A
Depositing lab: Nicolas Fawzi. Depositing organization: Brown University. Publication: A synergy between site-specific and transient interactions drives the phase separation of a disordered, low-complexity domain. Mohanty P, Shenoy J, Rizuan A, Mercado-Ortiz JF, Fawzi NL, Mittal J. Proc Natl Acad Sci U S A. 2023 Aug 22;120(34):e2305625120. doi: 10.1073/pnas.2305625120. Epub 2023 Aug 14. PubMed 37579155.
Backbone
  Vector backbone: PJ411
  Backbone size w/o insert (bp): 4000
  Total vector size (bp): 4450
  Vector type: Bacterial Expression
Growth in bacteria
  Bacterial resistance: Kanamycin, 50 μg/mL
  Growth temperature: 37°C
  Growth strain: DH5alpha
  Copy number: High Copy
Gene/Insert
  Gene/Insert name: TDP-43
  Species: H. sapiens (human), Synthetic
  Insert size (bp): 444
  Mutation: F276A, F283A, F289A, F367A, F397A, F401A
  Entrez Gene: TARDBP (a.k.a. ALS10, TDP-43)
  Promoter: T7
  Tag / fusion protein: 6XHistag (N terminal on backbone)
  Cloning method: Unknown
  Sequencing primers: 5′ T7; 3′ T7
Terms and licenses: Academic/Nonprofit Terms; Industry Terms: Not Available to Industry
How to cite: TDP-43 _CTD_6F→A was a gift from Nicolas Fawzi (Addgene plasmid # 194269 ; http://n2t.net/addgene:194269 ; RRID:Addgene_194269)
